>Addgene plasmid #207135 | pBluescript II Ks(+)-ZsGreen1-SV40 PolyA-Stop cKit HDR | addgene full sequence | sequence record 416545 | Addgene NGS Result
CTAAATTGTAAGCGTTAATATTTTGTTAAAATTCGCGTTAAATTTTTGTTAAATCAGCTCATTTTTTAAC
CAATAGGCCGAAATCGGCAAAATCCCTTATAAATCAAAAGAATAGACCGAGATAGGGT
[37 nt withheld, positions 129-165]
AAAGAACGTGGACTCCAACGTCAAAGG
[49 nt withheld, positions 193-241]
T
[91 nt withheld, positions 243-333]
G
[124 nt withheld, positions 335-458]
CCCATTCGCCATTCAGGCTGCGCAACTGTTGGGAAGGGCGATCGGTGCGGGCCTCTTCGCTATTACGCCA
GCTGGCGAAAGGGGGATGTGCTGCAAGGCGATTAAGTTGGGTAACGCCAGGGTTTTCCCAGTCACGACGT
TGTAAAACGACGGCCAGTGAGCGCGCGTAATACGACTCACTATAGGGCGAATTGGAGCTCCACCGCGGTG
GCGGCCGCGTATTATAGTATATATATTTATATAACATATGTATGTGTGCACGCATGTGTGTGTGTATCAT
ACCTGCCTACTGCTATCCTGCCTCCTCAGTGCATTCCTGTCCTCCTCTTCTCTAGCTCTCCTCCTTCACC
GAGTCTTTCTGTTTTGCCTTTGGTGACCAATTGACTCTAATAAGTAGGGTTTGGGGCTTGGTTATTTGAG
CAAGGGTGGCTTACCAGTGGCTACACCACTGAGGAATACATCGTGCAGCTCATTTTTGTTTCTGGTTTCC
ACTGTGTAAGACGTAGCTGTGATTTTTTTTTTAAAAGATGAATATTCATGTAACAACAGCCTGAGGACAG
ACCATCCTCGTTGGGCACGGTTGACCCAGAGAAAGCTGTGTCCAGCCCGGCAACTTGTACACCAAGCGTG
ACCCATAGGACTAATTGAAGGCTGCAGAAAATAACTTTATAGATGAATTTAAACTTTAGACAGAATTCCC
TTTGCAGCCACAAATAGCAGGGCTATTTTTATTGTAGCATCCACAGTCGAGATGGAACTCAATATTAGAA
GAAATGGTTTACTTCGCCAAGACAGCTCACACTCAACACAGTCCTTGTTTTTCTTGGCAGCCACGTCTCA
GCCATCTGCAAGTCCAGGGGAGCCGTCTCCGCCATCCATCCATCCAGCACAATCAGAGTTAATAGTTGAA
GCTGGCGACACCCTCAGTTCTAGAACTAGTGGATCCCCCGCAATACCCATGGCCCAGTCCAAGCACGGCC
TGACCAAGGAGATGACCATGAAGTACCGCATGGAGGGCTGCGTGGACGGCCACAAGTTCGTGATCACCGG
CGAGGGCATCGGCTACCCCTTCAAGGGCAAGCAGGCCATCAACCTGTGCGTGGTGGAGGGCGGCCCCTTG
CCCTTCGCCGAGGACATCTTGTCCGCCGCCTTCATGTACGGCAACCGCGTGTTCACCGAGTACCCCCAGG
ACATCGTCGACTACTTCAAGAACTCCTGCCCCGCCGGCTACACCTGGGACCGCTCCTTCCTGTTCGAGGA
CGGCGCCGTGTGCATCTGCAACGCCGACATCACCGTGAGCGTGGAGGAGAACTGCATGTACCACGAGTCC
AAGTTCTACGGCGTGAACTTCCCCGCCGACGGCCCCGTGATGAAGAAGATGACCGACAACTGGGAGCCCT
CCTGCGAGAAGATCATCCCCGTGCCCAAGCAGGGCATCTTGAAGGGCGACGTGAGCATGTACCTGCTGCT
GAAGGACGGTGGCCGCTTGCGCTGCCAGTTCGACACCGTGTACAAGGCCAAGTCCGTGCCCCGCAAGATG
CCCGACTGGCACTTCATCCAGCACAAGCTGACCCGCGAGGACCGCAGCGACGCCAAGAACCAGAAGTGGC
ACCTGACCGAGCACGCCATCGCCTCCGGCTCCGCCTTGCCCTGACTGCAGAACTTGTTTATTGCAGCTTA
TAATGGTTACAAATAAAGCAATAGCATCACAAATTTCACAAATAAAGCATTTTTTTCACTGCATTCTAGT
TGTGGTTTGTCCAAACTCATCAATGTATCTTATCATGTCTGGATCTCCATCAAGGAATTCAACACATACA
CGTGCAGCAACAGCAATGGCCTCACGAGTTCTATTTACGTGTTTGTTAGAGGTAAATGCTGGGTTTTCCG
TGGCGCTGTGGTGGAGGGTAGTTGCTTCCCTGTTCTCACCCAGAGGTGACCAAACCACAGGCAGGATTTG
GCTGGCTGGTTCAAGGAGGCCTAACATACATGGTTTTCTTCACCAGCTTCCTCATGGCTTGGAGTGTGAC
CCCTGCTGGGGGTCTGCAGGCCGGAACTGGATTACAGTCTGGTTAACCCATTTGTCCTGGTGCTCGGAGT
CAACCCCGGGAATAAATTAGGCCCTTTGGGAAAACTGTATTTTAATGCCTTGAAATACTAAATATTCCCA
CTTAAGTAAAAACACTTCAGGGAGCCCAAGGCCTCAAAAGGCCCGGACAGACTAGTACTTCAAAAGACTT
GGCCCACTCTTAGGGACTACATTCCAGAAAACAACTCGGACAGCTAAGCATTTGTTGTCAGTCATAAGCT
CCTTCGGGGTTGGTTCTTTTCAGCAATTACAGCCTCTCAGAAACAGAAGACAAAGATGTGGCAGTTGGAG
CCCCTACACCTCATTTCCTAGACGCATTCAGCAATCTGTGGATGTGTGTTTGCTATCATGTCAAGAACTC
TCGGGGCGGTATCCTTTGGGTGATGTAAAAACAAAGCTAATGTCAGTCTAAGAGACAAATGAGAAAGGCA
GAAGATGGCAGTCCTGGTTGTAGCACCAGTTGGACTGGGACTGGGTCTGTCATTGATCGCATGCTTGCAG
CTCTGTGAGTCTAGGCTGGATGCTTTCCTGTGCCTGGGAGGTGCTGCCCGGGGCCTCCGTTTCTCCCTGT
GGTCCTCAGATAAGATGAGCAGTCTCACTTAGGGTATTGTTAGGGAAACACAATTATACAAATCTTAGCA
CGCTCGAGGGGGGGCCCGGTACCCAGCTTTTGTTCCCTTTAGTGAGGGTTAATTGCGCGCTTGGCGTAAT
CATGGTCATAGCTGTTTCCTGTGTGAAATTGTTATCCGCTCACAATTCCACACAACATACGAGCCGGGAG
CATAAAGTGTAAAGCCTGGGGTGCCTAATGAGTGAGCTAACTCACATTAATTGCGTTGCGCTCACTGCCC
GCTTTCCAGTCGGGAAACCTGTCGTGCCAGCTGCATTAATGAATCGGCCAACGCGCGGGGAGAGGCGGTT
TGCGTATTGGGCGCTCTTCCGCTTCCTCGCTCACTGACTCGCTGCGCTCGGTCGTTCGGCTGCGGCGAGC
GGTATCAGCTCACTCAAAGGCGGTAATACGGTTATCCACAGAATCAGGGGATAACGCAGGAAAGAACATG
TGAGCAAAAGGCCAGCAAAAGGCCAGGAACCGTAAAAAGGCCGCGTTGCTGGCGTTTTTCCATAGGCTCC
GCCCCCCTGACGAGCATCACAAAAATCGACGCTCAAGTCAGAGGTGGCGAAACCCGACAGGACTATAAAG
ATACCAGGCGTTTCCCCCTGGAAGCTCCCTCGTGCGCTCTCCTGTTCCGACCCTGCCGCTTACCGGATAC
CTGTCCGCCTTTCTCCCTTCGGGAAGCGTGGCGCTTTCTCATAGCTCACGCTGTAGGTATCTCAGTTCGG
TGTAGGTCGTTCGCTCCAAGCTGGGCTGTGTGCACGAACCCCCCGTTCAGCCCGACCGCTGCGCCTTATC
CGGTAACTATCGTCTTGAGTCCAACCCGGTAAGACACGACTTATCGCCACTGGCAGCAGCCACTGGTAAC
AGGATTAGCAGAGCGAGGTATGTAGGCGGTGCTACAGAGTTCTTGAAGTGGTGGCCTAACTACGGCTACA
CTAGAAGAACAGTATTTGGTATCTGCGCTCTGCTGAAGCCAGTTACCTTCGGAAAAAGAGTTGGTAGCTC
TTGATCCGGCAAACAAACCACCGCTGGTAGCGGTGGTTTTTTTGTTTGCAAGCAGCAGATTACGCGCAGA
AAAAAAGGATCTCAAGAAGATCCTTTGATCTTTTCTACGGGGTCTGACGCTCAGTGGAACGAAAACTCAC
GTTAAGGGATTTTGGTCATGAGATTATCAAAAAGGATCTTCACCTAGATCCTTTTAAATTAAAAATGAAG
TTTTAAATCAATCTAAAGTATATATGAGTAAACTTGGTCTGACAGTTACCAATGCTTAATCAGTGAGGCA
CCTATCTCAGCGATCTGTCTATTTCGTTCATCCATAGTTGCCTGACTCCCCGTCGTGTAGATAACTACGA
TACGGGAGGGCTTACCATCTGGCCCCAGTGCTGCAATGATACCGCGAGACCCACGCTCACCGGCTCCAGA
TTTATCAGCAATAAACCAGCCAGCCGGAAGGGCCGAGCGCAGAAGTGGTCCTGCAACTTTATCCGCCTCC
ATCCAGTCTATTAATTGTTGCCGGGAAGCTAGAGTAAGTAGTTCGCCAGTTAATAGTTTGCGCAACGTTG
TTGCCATTGCTACAGGCATCGTGGTGTCACGCTCGTCGTTTGGTATGGCTTCATTCAGCTCCGGTTCCCA
ACGATCAAGGCGAGTTACATGATCCCCCATGTTGTGCAAAAAAGCGGTTAGCTCCTTCGGTCCTCCGATC
GTTGTCAGAAGTAAGTTGGCCGCAGTGTTATCACTCATGGTTATGGCAGCACTGCATAATTCTCTTACTG
TCATGCCATCCGTAAGATGCTTTTCTGTGACTGGTGAGTACTCAACCAAGTCATTCTGAGAATAGTGTAT
GCGGCGACCGAGTTGCTCTTGCCCGGCGTCAATACGGGATAATACCGCGCCACATAGCAGAACTTTAAAA
GTGCTCATCATTGGAAAACGTTCTTCGGGGCGAAAACTCTCAAGGATCTTACCGCTGTTGAGATCCAGTT
CGATGTAACCCACTCGTGCACCCAACTGATCTTCAGCATCTTTTACTTTCACCAGCGTTTCTGGGTGAGC
AAAAACAGGAAGGCAAAATGCCGCAAAAAAGGGAATAAGGGCGACACGGAAATGTTGAATACTCATACTC
TTCCTTTTTCAATATTATTGAAGCATTTATCAGGGTTATTGTCTCATGAGCGGATACATATTTGAATGTA
TTTAGAAAAATAAACAAATAGGGGTTCCGCGCACATTTCCCCGAAAAGTGCCAC
Features (pLannotate 1.2.2; 17 found; start..end, strand, type, name):
     30..458     -  rep_origin     f1 ori (sequence partly withheld): f1 bacteriophage origin of replication; arrow indicates direction of (+) strand synthesis
    463..618     -  CDS            lacZα (fragment): LacZα fragment of β-galactosidase; lacZ fragment
    626..644     +  promoter       T7 promoter: promoter for bacteriophage T7 RNA polymerase
    653..676     +  misc_feature   MCS (fragment): pBluescript multiple cloning site
   1288..1386    +  CDS            Kit (fragment): KIT_MOUSE - Also known as Sl. Experimental evidence at protein level: Swiss-Prot protein existence level 1. Tyrosine-protein kinase that acts as cell-surface receptor for the cytokine KITLG/SCF and plays an essential role in the regulation of cell survival and proliferation, hematopoiesis, stem cell maintenance, gametogenesis, mast cell development, migration and function, and in melanogenesis. In response to KITLG/SCF binding, KIT can activate several signaling pathways. Phosphorylates PIK3R1, PLCG1, SH2B2/APS and CBL. Activates the AKT1 signaling pathway by phosphorylation of PIK3R1, the reg
   1387..1408    +  misc_feature   MCS (fragment): pBluescript multiple cloning site
   1417..2112    +  CDS            ZsGreen1: Zoanthus green fluorescent protein mammalian codon-optimized
   2119..2253    +  polyA_signal   SV40 poly(A) signal: SV40 polyadenylation signal
   3191..3211    +  misc_feature   MCS (fragment): pBluescript multiple cloning site
   3224..3242    -  promoter       T3 promoter: promoter for bacteriophage T3 RNA polymerase
   3287..3303    -  protein_bind   lac operator: The lac repressor binds to the lac operator to inhibit transcription in E. coli. This inhibition can be relieved by adding lactose or isopropyl-β-D-thiogalactopyranoside (IPTG). lac repressor encoded by lacI
   3311..3341    -  promoter       lac promoter: promoter for the E. coli lac operon
   3356..3377    -  protein_bind   CAP binding site: CAP binding activates transcription in the presence of cAMP. E. coli catabolite activator protein
   3390..3482    -  CDS            lacI (fragment): lac repressor; lacI; The lac repressor binds to the lac operator to inhibit transcription in E. coli. This inhibition can be relieved by adding lactose or isopropyl-β-D-thiogalactopyranoside (IPTG).
   3665..4253    -  rep_origin     ori: high-copy-number ColE1/pMB1/pBR322/pUC origin of replication
   4424..5284    -  CDS            AmpR: β-lactamase; bla; confers resistance to ampicillin, carbenicillin, and related antibiotics
   5285..5389    -  promoter       AmpR promoter: bla
