[The description below was written by a language model from this plasmid's Addgene catalogue record and pLannotate feature annotations shown in this document.]
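Description:
pBluescript II Ks(+)-ZsGreen1-SV40 PolyA-Stop cKit HDR is a 5,412 bp bacterial cloning plasmid that serves as a template source for a homology-directed repair (HDR) donor targeting the mouse Kit gene (c-Kit/CD117), which encodes the receptor tyrosine kinase for stem cell factor. Although catalogued as a mammalian expression vector, the annotated features show no mammalian promoter. The backbone is standard pBluescript II KS(+), with a high-copy ColE1/pUC origin, an f1 phage origin, an ampicillin resistance gene driven by its own bla promoter, and the usual lac promoter/operator and lacZα remnants. T7 and T3 phage promoters flank the cloning site that the insert interrupts.

The roughly 2.5 kb insert consists of a 5' Kit homology arm, a mammalian codon-optimized ZsGreen1 green fluorescent protein coding sequence, an SV40 polyadenylation signal and a 3' Kit homology arm. The annotation picks up a short fragment of Kit coding sequence immediately upstream of ZsGreen1, separated from it only by a small piece of polylinker. The remaining stretches on either side of the cassette are unannotated and presumably correspond to the rest of the homology arms. With no promoter of its own, the reporter would be expected to depend on the endogenous Kit locus for expression after integration, while the poly(A) signal and the stop element named in the plasmid title would truncate the native transcript, disrupting Kit. The record does not spell out the reading-frame relationship or the exact position of the stop element.

According to the stated purpose, the plasmid is used to amplify the HDR template by PCR for simultaneous Kit knockout and fluorescent reporter knock-in in mouse cells. The associated study concerns mast cells. The nuclease or guide RNA used alongside the template is not described in the record.
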