Addgene plasmid #207135: pBluescript II Ks(+)-ZsGreen1-SV40 PolyA-Stop cKit HDR
Purpose: DNA sequence source for amplifying an HDR template for mouse cKit knockout and reporter knock-in
Depositing lab: Silvia Monticelli. Depositing organization: Institute for Research in Biomedicine, Switzerland. Publication: The mRNA methyltransferase Mettl3 modulates cytokine mRNA stability and limits functional responses in mast cells. Leoni C, Bataclan M, Ito-Kureha T, Heissmeyer V, Monticelli S. Nat Commun. 2023 Jun 29;14(1):3862. doi: 10.1038/s41467-023-39614-y. PubMed 37386028.
Backbone
  Vector backbone: pBluescript II Ks(+)
  Backbone size w/o insert (bp): 2891
  Total vector size (bp): 5412
  Vector type: Mammalian Expression
Growth in bacteria
  Bacterial resistance: Ampicillin, 100 μg/mL
  Growth temperature: 37°C
  Growth strain: NEB Stable
  Copy number: High Copy
Gene/Insert
  Gene/Insert name: 5'HDR cKit- ZsGreen- sv40(polyA) - 3'HDR cKit
  Species: M. musculus (mouse)
  Insert size (bp): 2521
  GenBank ID: NM_001122733.1
  Entrez Gene: Kit (a.k.a. Bs, CD117, Fdc, Gsfsco1, Gsfsco5, Gsfsow3, SCO1, SCO5, SOW3, Ssm, Tr-kit, W, c-KIT)
Terms and licenses: Academic/Nonprofit Terms; Industry Terms: Not Available to Industry
How to cite: pBluescript II Ks(+)-ZsGreen1-SV40 PolyA-Stop cKit HDR was a gift from Silvia Monticelli (Addgene plasmid # 207135 ; http://n2t.net/addgene:207135 ; RRID:Addgene_207135)
